>Addgene plasmid #99598 | plko.1/shMCT4 477 | addgene full sequence | sequence record 192206 | Addgene NGS Result
CGATGAGTTAGCAACATGCCTTACAAGGAGAGAAAAAGCACCGTGCATGCCGATTGGTGGAAGTAAGGTG
GTACGATCGTGCCTTATTAGGAAGGCAACAGACGGGTCTGACATGGATTGGACGAACCACTGAATTGCCG
CATTGCAGAGATATTGTATTTAAGTGCCTAGCTCGATACATAAACGGGTCTCTCTGGTTAGACCAGATCT
GAGCCTGGGAGCTCTCTGGCTAACTAGGGAACCCACTGCTTAAGCCTCAATAAAGCTTGCCTTGAGTGCT
TCAAGTAGTGTGTGCCCGTCTGTTGTGTGACTCTGGTAACTAGAGATCCCTCAGACCCTTTTAGTCAGTG
TGGAAAATCTCTAGCAGTGGCGCCCGAACAGGGACTTGAAAGCGAAAGGGAAACCAGAGGAGCTCTCTCG
ACGCAGGACTCGGCTTGCTGAAGCGCGCACGGCAAGAGGCGAGGGGCGGCGACTGGTGAGTACGCCAAAA
ATTTTGACTAGCGGAGGCTAGAAGGAGAGAGATGGGTGCGAGAGCGTCAGTATTAAGCGGGGGAGAATTA
GATCGCGATGGGAAAAAATTCGGTTAAGGCCAGGGGGAAAGAAAAAATATAAATTAAAACATATAGTATG
GGCAAGCAGGGAGCTAGAACGATTCGCAGTTAATCCTGGCCTGTTAGAAACATCAGAAGGCTGTAGACAA
ATACTGGGACAGCTACAACCATCCCTTCAGACAGGATCAGAAGAACTTAGATCATTATATAATACAGTAG
CAACCCTCTATTGTGTGCATCAAAGGATAGAGATAAAAGACACCAAGGAAGCTTTAGACAAGATAGAGGA
AGAGCAAAACAAAAGTAAGACCACCGCACAGCAAGCGGCCGCTGATCTTCAGACCTGGAGGAGGAGATAT
GAGGGACAATTGGAGAAGTGAATTATATAAATATAAAGTAGTAAAAATTGAACCATTAGGAGTAGCACCC
ACCAAGGCAAAGAGAAGAGTGGTGCAGAGAGAAAAAAGAGCAGTGGGAATAGGAGCTTTGTTCCTTGGGT
TCTTGGGAGCAGCAGGAAGCACTATGGGCGCAGCGTCAATGACGCTGACGGTACAGGCCAGACAATTATT
GTCTGGTATAGTGCAGCAGCAGAACAATTTGCTGAGGGCTATTGAGGCGCAACAGCATCTGTTGCAACTC
ACAGTCTGGGGCATCAAGCAGCTCCAGGCAAGAATCCTGGCTGTGGAAAGATACCTAAAGGATCAACAGC
TCCTGGGGATTTGGGGTTGCTCTGGAAAACTCATTTGCACCACTGCTGTGCCTTGGAATGCTAGTTGGAG
TAATAAATCTCTGGAACAGATTTGGAATCACACGACCTGGATGGAGTGGGACAGAGAAATTAACAATTAC
ACAAGCTTAATACACTCCTTAATTGAAGAATCGCAAAACCAGCAAGAAAAGAATGAACAAGAATTATTGG
AATTAGATAAATGGGCAAGTTTGTGGAATTGGTTTAACATAACAAATTGGCTGTGGTATATAAAATTATT
CATAATGATAGTAGGAGGCTTGGTAGGTTTAAGAATAGTTTTTGCTGTACTTTCTATAGTGAATAGAGTT
AGGCAGGGATATTCACCATTATCGTTTCAGACCCACCTCCCAACCCCGAGGGGACCCGACAGGCCCGAAG
GAATAGAAGAAGAAGGTGGAGAGAGAGACAGAGACAGATCCATTCGATTAGTGAACGGATCTCGACGGTA
TCGATCACGAGACTAGCCTCGAGCGGCCGCCCCCTTCACCGAGGGCCTATTTCCCATGATTCCTTCATAT
TTGCATATACGATACAAGGCTGTTAGAGAGATAATTGGAATTAATTTGACTGTAAACACAAAGATATTAG
TACAAAATACGTGACGTAGAAAGTAATAATTTCTTGGGTAGTTTGCAGTTTTAAAATTATGTTTTAAAAT
GGACTATCATATGCTTACCGTAACTTGAAAGTATTTCGATTTCTTGGCTTTATATATCTTGTGGAAAGGA
CGAAACACCGGGCTCATCATGCTGAACCGCTACTCGAGTAGCGGTTCAGCATGATGAGCTTTTTGAATTC
TCGACCTCGAGACAAATGGCAGTATTCATCCACAATTTTAAAAGAAAAGGGGGGATTGGGGGGTACAGTG
CAGGGGAAAGAATAGTAGACATAATAGCAACAGACATACAAACTAAAGAATTACAAAAACAAATTACAAA
AATTCAAAATTTTCGGGTTTATTACAGGGACAGCAGAGATCCACTTTGGCCGCGGCTCGAGGGGGTTGGG
GTTGCGCCTTTTCCAAGGCAGCCCTGGGTTTGCGCAGGGACGCGGCTGCTCTGGGCGTGGTTCCGGGAAA
CGCAGCGGCGCCGACCCTGGGTCTCGCACATTCTTCACGTCCGTTCGCAGCGTCACCCGGATCTTCGCCG
CTACCCTTGTGGGCCCCCCGGCGACGCTTCCTGCTCCGCCCCTAAGTCGGGAAGGTTCCTTGCGGTTCGC
GGCGTGCCGGACGTGACAAACGGAAGCCGCACGTCTCACTAGTACCCTCGCAGACGGACAGCGCCAGGGA
GCAATGGCAGCGCGCCGACCGCGATGGGCTGTGGCCAATAGCGGCTGCTCAGCAGGGCGCGCCGAGAGCA
GCGGCCGGGAAGGGGCGGTGCGGGAGGCGGGGTGTGGGGCGGTAGTGTGGGCCCTGTTCCTGCCCGCGCG
GTGTTCCGCATTCTGCAAGCCTCCGGAGCGCACGTCGGCAGTCGGCTCCCTCGTTGACCGAATCACCGAC
CTCTCTCCCCAGGGGGATCCACCGGAGCTTACCATGACCGAGTACAAGCCCACGGTGCGCCTCGCCACCC
GCGACGACGTCCCCAGGGCCGTACGCACCCTCGCCGCCGCGTTCGCCGACTACCCCGCCACGCGCCACAC
CGTCGATCCGGACCGCCACATCGAGCGGGTCACCGAGCTGCAAGAACTCTTCCTCACGCGCGTCGGGCTC
GACATCGGCAAGGTGTGGGTCGCGGACGACGGCGCCGCGGTGGCGGTCTGGACCACGCCGGAGAGCGTCG
AAGCGGGGGCGGTGTTCGCCGAGATCGGCCCGCGCATGGCCGAGTTGAGCGGTTCCCGGCTGGCCGCGCA
GCAACAGATGGAAGGCCTCCTGGCGCCGCACCGGCCCAAGGAGCCCGCGTGGTTCCTGGCCACCGTCGGC
GTCTCGCCCGACCACCAGGGCAAGGGTCTGGGCAGCGCCGTCGTGCTCCCCGGAGTGGAGGCGGCCGAGC
GCGCCGGGGTGCCCGCCTTCCTGGAGACCTCCGCGCCCCGCAACCTCCCCTTCTACGAGCGGCTCGGCTT
CACCGTCACCGCCGACGTCGAGGTGCCCGAAGGACCGCGCACCTGGTGCATGACCCGCAAGCCCGGTGCC
TGACGCCCGCCCCACGACCCGCAGCGCCCGACCGAAAGGAGCGCACGACCCCATGCATCGGTACCTTTAA
GACCAATGACTTACAAGGCAGCTGTAGATCTTAGCCACTTTTTAAAAGAAAAGGGGGGACTGGAAGGGCT
AATTCACTCCCAACGAAGACAAGATCTGCTTTTTGCTTGTACTGGGTCTCTCTGGTTAGACCAGATCTGA
GCCTGGGAGCTCTCTGGCTAACTAGGGAACCCACTGCTTAAGCCTCAATAAAGCTTGCCTTGAGTGCTTC
AAGTAGTGTGTGCCCGTCTGTTGTGTGACTCTGGTAACTAGAGATCCCTCAGACCCTTTTAGTCAGTGTG
GAAAATCTCTAGCAGTAGTAGTTCATGTCATCTTATTATTCAGTATTTATAACTTGCAAAGAAATGAATA
TCAGAGAGTGAGAGGAACTTGTTTATTGCAGCTTATAATGGTTACAAATAAAGCAATAGCATCACAAATT
TCACAAATAAAGCATTTTTTTCACTGCATTCTAGTTGTGGTTTGTCCAAACTCATCAATGTATCTTATCA
TGTCTGGCTCTAGCTATCCCGCCCCTAACTCCGCCCATCCCGCCCCTAACTCCGCCCAGTTCCGCCCATT
CTCCGCCCCATGGCTGACTAATTTTTTTTATTTATGCAGAGGCCGAGGCCGCCTCGGCCTCTGAGCTATT
CCAGAAGTAGTGAGGAGGCTTTTTTGGAGGCCTAGGGACGTACCCAATTCGCCCTATAGTGAGTCGTATT
ACGCGCGCTCACTGGCCGTCGTTTTACAACGTCGTGACTGGGAAAACCCTGGCGTTACCCAACTTAATCG
CCTTGCAGCACATCCCCCTTTCGCCAGCTGGCGTAATAGCGAAGAGGCCCGCACCGATCGCCCTTCCCAA
CAGTTGCGCAGCCTGAATGGCGAATGGG
[124 nt withheld, positions 4369-4492]
C
[91 nt withheld, positions 4494-4584]
A
[49 nt withheld, positions 4586-4634]
CCTTTGACGTTGGAGTCCACGTTCTTT
[37 nt withheld, positions 4662-4698]
ACCCTATCTCGGTCTATTCTTTTGATTTATAAGGGATTTTGCCGATTTCGGCCTATTGGTTAAAAAATGA
GCTGATTTAACAAAAATTTAACGCGAATTTTAACAAAATATTAACGCTTACAATTTAGGTGGCACTTTTC
GGGGAAATGTGCGCGGAACCCCTATTTGTTTATTTTTCTAAATACATTCAAATATGTATCCGCTCATGAG
ACAATAACCCTGATAAATGCTTCAATAATATTGAAAAAGGAAGAGTATGAGTATTCAACATTTCCGTGTC
GCCCTTATTCCCTTTTTTGCGGCATTTTGCCTTCCTGTTTTTGCTCACCCAGAAACGCTGGTGAAAGTAA
AAGATGCTGAAGATCAGTTGGGTGCACGAGTGGGTTACATCGAACTGGATCTCAACAGCGGTAAGATCCT
TGAGAGTTTTCGCCCCGAAGAACGTTTTCCAATGATGAGCACTTTTAAAGTTCTGCTATGTGGCGCGGTA
TTATCCCGTATTGACGCCGGGCAAGAGCAACTCGGTCGCCGCATACACTATTCTCAGAATGACTTGGTTG
AGTACTCACCAGTCACAGAAAAGCATCTTACGGATGGCATGACAGTAAGAGAATTATGCAGTGCTGCCAT
AACCATGAGTGATAACACTGCGGCCAACTTACTTCTGACAACGATCGGAGGACCGAAGGAGCTAACCGCT
TTTTTGCACAACATGGGGGATCATGTAACTCGCCTTGATCGTTGGGAACCGGAGCTGAATGAAGCCATAC
CAAACGACGAGCGTGACACCACGATGCCTGTAGCAATGGCAACAACGTTGCGCAAACTATTAACTGGCGA
ACTACTTACTCTAGCTTCCCGGCAACAATTAATAGACTGGATGGAGGCGGATAAAGTTGCAGGACCACTT
CTGCGCTCGGCCCTTCCGGCTGGCTGGTTTATTGCTGATAAATCTGGAGCCGGTGAGCGTGGGTCTCGCG
GTATCATTGCAGCACTGGGGCCAGATGGTAAGCCCTCCCGTATCGTAGTTATCTACACGACGGGGAGTCA
GGCAACTATGGATGAACGAAATAGACAGATCGCTGAGATAGGTGCCTCACTGATTAAGCATTGGTAACTG
TCAGACCAAGTTTACTCATATATACTTTAGATTGATTTAAAACTTCATTTTTAATTTAAAAGGATCTAGG
TGAAGATCCTTTTTGATAATCTCATGACCAAAATCCCTTAACGTGAGTTTTCGTTCCACTGAGCGTCAGA
CCCCGTAGAAAAGATCAAAGGATCTTCTTGAGATCCTTTTTTTCTGCGCGTAATCTGCTGCTTGCAAACA
AAAAAACCACCGCTACCAGCGGTGGTTTGTTTGCCGGATCAAGAGCTACCAACTCTTTTTCCGAAGGTAA
CTGGCTTCAGCAGAGCGCAGATACCAAATACTGTTCTTCTAGTGTAGCCGTAGTTAGGCCACCACTTCAA
GAACTCTGTAGCACCGCCTACATACCTCGCTCTGCTAATCCTGTTACCAGTGGCTGCTGCCAGTGGCGAT
AAGTCGTGTCTTACCGGGTTGGACTCAAGACGATAGTTACCGGATAAGGCGCAGCGGTCGGGCTGAACGG
GGGGTTCGTGCACACAGCCCAGCTTGGAGCGAACGACCTACACCGAACTGAGATACCTACAGCGTGAGCT
ATGAGAAAGCGCCACGCTTCCCGAAGGGAGAAAGGCGGACAGGTATCCGGTAAGCGGCAGGGTCGGAACA
GGAGAGCGCACGAGGGAGCTTCCAGGGGGAAACGCCTGGTATCTTTATAGTCCTGTCGGGTTTCGCCACC
TCTGACTTGAGCGTCGATTTTTGTGATGCTCGTCAGGGGGGCGGAGCCTATGGAAAAACGCCAGCAACGC
GGCCTTTTTACGGTTCCTGGCCTTTTGCTGGCCTTTTGCTCACATGTTCTTTCCTGCGTTATCCCCTGAT
TCTGTGGATAACCGTATTACCGCCTTTGAGTGAGCTGATACCGCTCGCCGCAGCCGAACGACCGAGCGCA
GCGAGTCAGTGAGCGAGGAAGCGGAAGAGCGCCCAATACGCAAACCGCCTCTCCCCGCGCGTTGGCCGAT
TCATTAATGCAGCTGGCACGACAGGTTTCCCGACTGGAAAGCGGGCAGTGAGCGCAACGCAATTAATGTG
AGTTAGCTCACTCATTAGGCACCCCAGGCTTTACACTTTATGCTTCCGGCTCGTATGTTGTGTGGAATTG
TGAGCGGATAACAATTTCACACAGGAAACAGCTATGACCATGATTACGCCAAGCGCGCAATTAACCCTCA
CTAAAGGGAACAAAAGCTGGAGCTGCAAGCTTAATGTAGTCTTATGCAATACTCTTGTAGTCTTGCAACA
TGGTAA
Features (pLannotate 1.2.2; 25 found; start..end, strand, type, name):
    186..366     +  LTR            5' LTR (truncated): truncated 5' long terminal repeat (LTR) from HIV-1
    413..538     +  misc_feature   HIV-1 Ψ: packaging signal of human immunodeficiency virus type 1
    522..885     +  CDS            HIV-1 gag (fragment): gag protein from human immunodeficiency virus 1; gag
   1031..1264    +  misc_feature   RRE: The Rev response element (RRE) of HIV-1 allows for Rev-dependent mRNA export from the nucleus to the cytoplasm.
   1641..1741    +  CDS            Rev (fragment): human immunodeficiency virus 1 (HIV-1) Rev protein; rev; enhances nuclear export of unspliced and incompletely spliced viral mRNAs
   1791..2031    +  promoter       U6 promoter: RNA polymerase III promoter for human U6 snRNA
   2136..2253    +  misc_feature   cPPT/CTS: central polypurine tract and central termination sequence of HIV-1
   2302..2812    +  promoter       hPGK promoter: human phosphoglycerate kinase 1 promoter
   2834..3433    +  CDS            PuroR: puromycin N-acetyltransferase; pac from Streptomyces alboniger; confers resistance to puromycin
   3476..3559    +  CDS            nef (fragment): NEF_HV1Z2 - Experimental evidence at protein level: Swiss-Prot protein existence level 1. Extracellular Nef protein targets CD4(+) T-lymphocytes for apoptosis by interacting with CXCR4 surface receptors. From Human immunodeficiency virus type 1 group M subtype D (isolate Z2/CDC-Z34) (HIV-1).
   3561..3794    +  LTR            3' LTR (ΔU3): self-inactivating 3' long terminal repeat (LTR) from HIV-1
   3866..3987    +  polyA_signal   SV40 poly(A) signal: SV40 polyadenylation signal
   4027..4162    +  rep_origin     SV40 ori: SV40 origin of replication
   4183..4201    -  promoter       T7 promoter: promoter for bacteriophage T7 RNA polymerase
   4209..4364    +  CDS            lacZα (fragment): LacZα fragment of β-galactosidase; lacZ fragment
   4369..4797    +  rep_origin     f1 ori (sequence partly withheld): f1 bacteriophage origin of replication; arrow indicates direction of (+) strand synthesis
   4850..4954    +  promoter       AmpR promoter: bla
   4955..5815    +  CDS            AmpR: β-lactamase; bla; confers resistance to ampicillin, carbenicillin, and related antibiotics
   5986..6574    +  rep_origin     ori: high-copy-number ColE1/pMB1/pBR322/pUC origin of replication
   6757..6849    +  CDS            lacI (fragment): lac repressor; lacI; The lac repressor binds to the lac operator to inhibit transcription in E. coli. This inhibition can be relieved by adding lactose or isopropyl-β-D-thiogalactopyranoside (IPTG).
   6862..6883    +  protein_bind   CAP binding site: CAP binding activates transcription in the presence of cAMP. E. coli catabolite activator protein
   6898..6928    +  promoter       lac promoter: promoter for the E. coli lac operon
   6936..6952    +  protein_bind   lac operator: The lac repressor binds to the lac operator to inhibit transcription in E. coli. This inhibition can be relieved by adding lactose or isopropyl-β-D-thiogalactopyranoside (IPTG). lac repressor encoded by lacI
   6997..7015    +  promoter       T3 promoter: promoter for bacteriophage T3 RNA polymerase
   7043..185     +  promoter       RSV promoter (across the origin): Rous sarcoma virus enhancer/promoter
