[The description below was written by a language model from this plasmid's Addgene catalogue record and pLannotate feature annotations shown in this document.]
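Description:
plko.1/shMCT4 477 is a lentiviral shRNA vector built on the pLKO.1 backbone and designed to knock down human MCT4, the monocarboxylate transporter encoded by SLC16A3. In bacteria it is maintained as a high-copy plasmid through a ColE1/pUC-type origin and selected with ampicillin via the β-lactamase gene. An f1 origin, an SV40 origin and remnants of a lac/lacZα cloning region flanked by T3 and T7 promoters are also carried in the backbone. The sequenced record is about 7.1 kb.

The viral portion is a self-inactivating HIV-1 transfer cassette. An RSV enhancer/promoter sits upstream of a truncated 5' LTR and drives production of the genomic RNA in packaging cells. It is followed by the Ψ packaging signal with a partial gag sequence, the Rev response element for nuclear export of the unspliced transcript, a cPPT/CTS element that aids nuclear import of the reverse-transcribed genome, and a ΔU3 3' LTR that silences LTR promoter activity after integration. An SV40 polyadenylation signal lies downstream of the 3' LTR.

Within this frame, a human U6 RNA polymerase III promoter expresses the hairpin. The hairpin itself is not annotated in the feature table, but it presumably occupies the gap between the U6 promoter and the cPPT. The catalogue records it as cloned by restriction enzymes using EcoRI and XhoI sites. A separate human PGK promoter drives puromycin N-acetyltransferase, so transduced mammalian cells can be selected with puromycin. The vector supplies no packaging or envelope functions, which must be provided in trans to make virus. The associated work used MCT4 depletion to study stem-like glioblastoma cells and the HIF transcriptional response.
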