Addgene plasmid #99598: plko.1/shMCT4 477
Purpose: Knockdown of MCT4 expression
Depositing lab: Eli Bar. Depositing organization: Case Western Reserve University. Publication: Inhibition of monocarboxylate transporter-4 depletes stem-like glioblastoma cells and inhibits HIF transcriptional response in a lactate-independent manner. Lim KS, Lim KJ, Price AC, Orr BA, Eberhart CG, Bar EE. Oncogene. 2014 Aug 28;33(35):4433-41. doi: 10.1038/onc.2013.390. Epub 2013 Sep 30. PubMed 24077291.
Backbone
  Vector backbone: plko.1
  Vector type: Lentiviral
  Selectable markers: Puromycin
Growth in bacteria
  Bacterial resistance: Ampicillin, 100 μg/mL
  Growth temperature: 37°C
  Growth strain: NEB Stable
  Copy number: High Copy
Gene/Insert
  Gene/Insert name: MCT4
  gRNA/shRNA sequence: CCGGGCTCATCATGCTGAACCGCTACTCGAGTAGCGGTTCAGCATGATGAGCTTTTTG
  Species: H. sapiens (human)
  GenBank ID: NM_004207
  Entrez Gene: SLC16A3 (a.k.a. MCT 3, MCT 4, MCT-3, MCT-4, MCT3, MCT4)
  Cloning method: Restriction Enzyme; 5′ cloning site EcoRI (unknown if destroyed); 3′ cloning site XhoI (destroyed during cloning)
  Sequencing primers: 5′ LKO.1 5'
Terms and licenses: Academic/Nonprofit Terms; Industry Terms: Not Available to Industry
How to cite: plko.1/shMCT4 477 was a gift from Eli Bar (Addgene plasmid # 99598 ; http://n2t.net/addgene:99598 ; RRID:Addgene_99598)
